LOCUS       Exported 10938 bp ds-DNA circular SYN 13-MAY-2021
DEFINITION  Express N gene along with HA and BASU.
ACCESSION   .
VERSION     .
KEYWORDS    SARS_COV2_N_HA_BASU
SOURCE      synthetic DNA construct
  ORGANISM  synthetic DNA construct
REFERENCE   1 (bases 1 to 10938)
  TITLE     Khavari lab SARS-CoV-2 plasmids
REFERENCE   2 (bases 1 to 10938)
  AUTHORS   .
  TITLE     Direct Submission
  JOURNAL   Exported May 13, 2021 from SnapGene Server 1.1.58
            http://www.snapgene.com
FEATURES             Location/Qualifiers
     source          1..10938
                     /organism="synthetic DNA construct"
                     /mol_type="other DNA"
     LTR             1..634
                     /label=3' LTR
                     /note="3' long terminal repeat (LTR) from HIV-1"
     misc_feature    681..806
                     /label=HIV-1 Psi
                     /note="packaging signal of human immunodeficiency virus
                     type 1"
     misc_feature    1303..1536
                     /label=RRE
                     /note="The Rev response element (RRE) of HIV-1 allows for
                     Rev-dependent mRNA export from the nucleus to the
                     cytoplasm."
     CDS             1721..1765
                     /codon_start=1
                     /product="antigenic peptide corresponding to amino acids
                     655 to 669 of the HIV envelope protein gp41 (Lutje Hulsik
                     et al., 2013)"
                     /label=gp41 peptide
                     /note="recognized by the 2H10 single-chain llama nanobody"
                     /translation="KNEQELLELDKWASL"
     misc_feature    2028..2143
                     /label=cPPT/CTS
                     /note="central polypurine tract and central termination
                     sequence of HIV-1 (lacking the first T)"
     promoter        2338..3519
                     /label=EF-1-alpha promoter
                     /note="strong constitutive promoter for human elongation
                     factor EF-1-alpha"
     intron          2568..3510
                     /label=EF-1-alpha intron A
                     /note="intron upstream of the start codon of human
                     EF-1-alpha"
     primer_bind     3467..3487
                     /label=EF1a-F
                     /note="Human elongation factor-1a promoter, forward primer"
     CDS             4825..4848
                     /codon_start=1
                     /product="peptide that binds Strep-Tactin(R), an engineered
                     form of streptavidin"
                     /label=Strep-Tag II
                     /translation="WSHPQFEK"
     CDS             4852..4878
                     /codon_start=1
                     /product="HA (human influenza hemagglutinin) epitope tag"
                     /label=HA
                     /translation="YPYDVPDYA"
     misc_feature    5688..6261
                     /label=IRES
                     /note="internal ribosome entry site (IRES) of the
                     encephalomyocarditis virus (EMCV)"
     primer_bind     complement(5855..5872)
                     /label=IRES reverse
                     /note="IRES internal ribosome entry site, reverse primer.
                     Also called pCDH-rev"
     primer_bind     6082..6101
                     /label=IRES-F
                     /note="IRES internal ribosome entry site, forward primer"
     CDS             6294..6893
                     /codon_start=1
                     /gene="pac from Streptomyces alboniger"
                     /product="puromycin N-acetyltransferase"
                     /label=PuroR
                     /note="confers resistance to puromycin"
                     /translation="MTEYKPTVRLATRDDVPRAVRTLAAAFADYPATRHTVDPDRHIER
                     VTELQELFLTRVGLDIGKVWVADDGAAVAVWTTPESVEAGAVFAEIGPRMAELSGSRLA
                     AQQQMEGLLAPHRPKEPAWFLATVGVSPDHQGKGLGSAVVLPGVEAAERAGVPAFLETS
                     APRNLPFYERLGFTVTADVEVPEGPRTWCMTRKPGA"
     primer_bind     complement(6294..6313)
                     /label=Puro-R
                     /note="Puromycin resistance gene, reverse primer. Also
                     called puro-variant-R"
     primer_bind     6790..6810
                     /label=Puro-F
                     /note="Puromycin resistance gene, forward primer"
     misc_feature    6907..7495
                     /label=WPRE
                     /note="woodchuck hepatitis virus posttranscriptional
                     regulatory element"
     primer_bind     complement(6960..6980)
                     /label=WPRE-R
                     /note="WPRE, reverse primer"
     CDS             complement(7378..7389)
                     /codon_start=1
                     /product="Factor Xa recognition and cleavage site"
                     /label=Factor Xa site
                     /translation="IEGR"
     LTR             7702..8335
                     /label=3' LTR
                     /note="3' long terminal repeat (LTR) from HIV-1"
     primer_bind     complement(8463..8479)
                     /label=M13 rev
                     /note="common sequencing primer, one of multiple similar
                     variants"
     primer_bind     complement(8463..8479)
                     /label=M13 Reverse
                     /note="In lacZ gene. Also called M13-rev"
     primer_bind     complement(8476..8498)
                     /label=M13/pUC Reverse
                     /note="In lacZ gene"
     protein_bind    8487..8503
                     /label=lac operator
                     /bound_moiety="lac repressor encoded by lacI"
                     /note="The lac repressor binds to the lac operator to
                     inhibit transcription in E. coli. This inhibition can be
                     relieved by adding lactose or
                     isopropyl-beta-D-thiogalactopyranoside (IPTG)."
     promoter        complement(8511..8541)
                     /label=lac promoter
                     /note="promoter for the E. coli lac operon"
     protein_bind    8556..8577
                     /label=CAP binding site
                     /bound_moiety="E. coli catabolite activator protein"
                     /note="CAP binding activates transcription in the presence
                     of cAMP."
     primer_bind     complement(8694..8711)
                     /label=L4440
                     /note="L4440 vector, forward primer"
     rep_origin      complement(8865..9453)
                     /direction=LEFT
                     /label=ori
                     /note="high-copy-number ColE1/pMB1/pBR322/pUC origin of
                     replication"
     primer_bind     complement(8945..8964)
                     /label=pBR322ori-F
                     /note="pBR322 origin, forward primer"
     CDS             complement(9624..10484)
                     /codon_start=1
                     /gene="bla"
                     /product="beta-lactamase"
                     /label=AmpR
                     /note="confers resistance to ampicillin, carbenicillin, and
                     related antibiotics"
                     /translation="MSIQHFRVALIPFFAAFCLPVFAHPETLVKVKDAEDQLGARVGYI
                     ELDLNSGKILESFRPEERFPMMSTFKVLLCGAVLSRIDAGQEQLGRRIHYSQNDLVEYS
                     PVTEKHLTDGMTVRELCSAAITMSDNTAANLLLTTIGGPKELTAFLHNMGDHVTRLDRW
                     EPELNEAIPNDERDTTMPVAMATTLRKLLTGELLTLASRQQLIDWMEADKVAGPLLRSA
                     LPAGWFIADKSGAGERGSRGIIAALGPDGKPSRIVVIYTTGSQATMDERNRQIAEIGAS
                     LIKHW"
     primer_bind     10247..10266
                     /label=Amp-R
                     /note="Ampicillin resistance gene, reverse primer"
     promoter        complement(10485..10589)
                     /gene="bla"
                     /label=AmpR promoter
     polyA_signal    10637..10771
                     /label=SV40 poly(A) signal
                     /note="SV40 polyadenylation signal"
     primer_bind     complement(10674..10693)
                     /label=SV40pA-R
                     /note="SV40 polyA, reverse primer"
     primer_bind     10728..10747
                     /label=EBV-rev
                     /note="SV40 polyA terminator, reverse primer"
ORIGIN
        1 tggaagggct aattcactcc caaagaagac aagatatcct tgatctgtgg atctaccaca
       61 cacaaggcta cttccctgat tagcagaact acacaccagg gccaggggtc agatatccac
      121 tgacctttgg atggtgctac aagctagtac cagttgagcc agataaggta gaagaggcca
      181 ataaaggaga gaacaccagc ttgttacacc ctgtgagcct gcatgggatg gatgacccgg
      241 agagagaagt gttagagtgg aggtttgaca gccgcctagc atttcatcac gtggcccgag
      301 agctgcatcc ggagtacttc aagaactgct gatatcgagc ttgctacaag ggactttccg
      361 ctggggactt tccagggagg cgtggcctgg gcgggactgg ggagtggcga gccctcagat
      421 cctgcatata agcagctgct ttttgcctgt actgggtctc tctggttaga ccagatctga
      481 gcctgggagc tctctggcta actagggaac ccactgctta agcctcaata aagcttgcct
      541 tgagtgcttc aagtagtgtg tgcccgtctg ttgtgtgact ctggtaacta gagatccctc
      601 agaccctttt agtcagtgtg gaaaatctct agcagtggcg cccgaacagg gacttgaaag
      661 cgaaagggaa accagaggag ctctctcgac gcaggactcg gcttgctgaa gcgcgcacgg
      721 caagaggcga ggggcggcga ctggtgagta cgccaaaaat tttgactagc ggaggctaga
      781 aggagagaga tgggtgcgag agcgtcagta ttaagcgggg gagaattaga tcgcgatggg
      841 aaaaaattcg gttaaggcca gggggaaaga aaaaatataa attaaaacat atagtatggg
      901 caagcaggga gctagaacga ttcgcagtta atcctggcct gttagaaaca tcagaaggct
      961 gtagacaaat actgggacag ctacaaccat cccttcagac aggatcagaa gaacttagat
     1021 cattatataa tacagtagca accctctatt gtgtgcatca aaggatagag ataaaagaca
     1081 ccaaggaagc tttagacaag atagaggaag agcaaaacaa aagtaagacc accgcacagc
     1141 aagcggccgg ccgctgatct tcagacctgg aggaggagat atgagggaca attggagaag
     1201 tgaattatat aaatataaag tagtaaaaat tgaaccatta ggagtagcac ccaccaaggc
     1261 aaagagaaga gtggtgcaga gagaaaaaag agcagtggga ataggagctt tgttccttgg
     1321 gttcttggga gcagcaggaa gcactatggg cgcagcgtca atgacgctga cggtacaggc
     1381 cagacaatta ttgtctggta tagtgcagca gcagaacaat ttgctgaggg ctattgaggc
     1441 gcaacagcat ctgttgcaac tcacagtctg gggcatcaag cagctccagg caagaatcct
     1501 ggctgtggaa agatacctaa aggatcaaca gctcctgggg atttggggtt gctctggaaa
     1561 actcatttgc accactgctg tgccttggaa tgctagttgg agtaataaat ctctggaaca
     1621 gatttggaat cacacgacct ggatggagtg ggacagagaa attaacaatt acacaagctt
     1681 aatacactcc ttaattgaag aatcgcaaaa ccagcaagaa aagaatgaac aagaattatt
     1741 ggaattagat aaatgggcaa gtttgtggaa ttggtttaac ataacaaatt ggctgtggta
     1801 tataaaatta ttcataatga tagtaggagg cttggtaggt ttaagaatag tttttgctgt
     1861 actttctata gtgaatagag ttaggcaggg atattcacca ttatcgtttc agacccacct
     1921 cccaaccccg aggggacccg acaggcccga aggaatagaa gaagaaggtg gagagagaga
     1981 cagagacaga tccattcgat tagtgaacgg atctcgacgg tatcgccttt aaaagaaaag
     2041 gggggattgg ggggtacagt gcaggggaaa gaatagtaga cataatagca acagacatac
     2101 aaactaaaga attacaaaaa caaattacaa aaattcaaaa ttttcgggtt tattacaggg
     2161 acagcagaga tccagtttat cgatgagtaa ttcatacaaa aggactcgcc cctgccttgg
     2221 ggaatcccag ggaccgtcgt taaactccca ctaacgtaga acccagagat cgctgcgttc
     2281 ccgccccctc acccgcccgc tctcgtcatc actgaggtgg agaagagcat gcgtgaggct
     2341 ccggtgcccg tcagtgggca gagcgcacat cgcccacagt ccccgagaag ttggggggag
     2401 gggtcggcaa ttgaaccggt gcctagagaa ggtggcgcgg ggtaaactgg gaaagtgatg
     2461 tcgtgtactg gctccgcctt tttcccgagg gtgggggaga accgtatata agtgcagtag
     2521 tcgccgtgaa cgttcttttt cgcaacgggt ttgccgccag aacacaggta agtgccgtgt
     2581 gtggttcccg cgggcctggc ctctttacgg gttatggccc ttgcgtgcct tgaattactt
     2641 ccacgcccct ggctgcagta cgtgattctt gatcccgagc ttcgggttgg aagtgggtgg
     2701 gagagttcga ggccttgcgc ttaaggagcc ccttcgcctc gtgcttgagt tgaggcctgg
     2761 cttgggcgct ggggccgccg cgtgcgaatc tggtggcacc ttcgcgcctg tctcgctgct
     2821 ttcgataagt ctctagccat ttaaaatttt tgatgacctg ctgcgacgct ttttttctgg
     2881 caagatagtc ttgtaaatgc gggccaagat ctgcacactg gtatttcggt ttttggggcc
     2941 gcgggcggcg acggggcccg tgcgtcccag cgcacatgtt cggcgaggcg gggcctgcga
     3001 gcgcggccac cgagaatcgg acgggggtag tctcaagctg gccggcctgc tctggtgcct
     3061 ggcctcgcgc cgccgtgtat cgccccgccc tgggcggcaa ggctggcccg gtcggcacca
     3121 gttgcgtgag cggaaagatg gccgcttccc ggccctgctg cagggagctc aaaatggagg
     3181 acgcggcgct cgggagagcg ggcgggtgag tcacccacac aaaggaaaag ggcctttccg
     3241 tcctcagccg tcgcttcatg tgactccacg gagtaccggg cgccgtccag gcacctcgat
     3301 tagttctcga gcttttggag tacgtcgtct ttaggttggg gggaggggtt ttatgcgatg
     3361 gagtttcccc acactgagtg ggtggagact gaagttaggc cagcttggca cttgatgtaa
     3421 ttctccttgg aatttgccct ttttgagttt ggatcttggt tcattctcaa gcctcagaca
     3481 gtggttcaaa gtttttttct tccatttcag gtgtcgtgag gatctatttc cggtgaattc
     3541 gccgccacca tgagcgataa cggcccccaa aaccaacgga atgcccctcg gataacattt
     3601 ggtggcccta gtgattccac aggaagtaac caaaacggag aacggtctgg agcccgctct
     3661 aaacagaggc gaccacaggg attgccaaat aacacagcgt catggtttac agccctgact
     3721 caacatggaa aggaggactt gaaatttcca cgaggacagg gtgtaccaat aaacacaaac
     3781 agtagtccag acgatcagat cgggtattat agaagggcca cgagacgcat cagaggtgga
     3841 gatggtaaaa tgaaagatct cagtccgcgc tggtactttt attatttggg aaccggccca
     3901 gaagcgggcc tcccatatgg agccaataag gacgggatta tatgggtggc tacagaggga
     3961 gccctcaata cgccaaaaga tcacatcgga acaagaaacc ctgctaataa tgccgcaatc
     4021 gtgctgcagt tgcctcaggg gacgacgctt cctaaaggct tttacgcaga aggatcacgc
     4081 ggcggcagcc aagcatcctc aaggtctagt tccagaagtc gaaacagctc cagaaactcc
     4141 acaccagggt ccagtagggg cacaagtccg gcgcggatgg cgggcaacgg cggagacgcc
     4201 gcactcgctc tgttgctcct ggaccggctc aaccaacttg aatccaagat gagtggtaag
     4261 ggacagcagc aacaaggtca aaccgtaacc aagaaaagcg ctgcagaagc ttctaaaaaa
     4321 cctcgacaaa aacggaccgc tacgaaggca tataacgtta ctcaagcctt cgggagacga
     4381 gggccggagc aaacccaggg gaattttgga gatcaggagc tcatccggca agggacagat
     4441 tacaaacatt ggcctcaaat cgctcagttc gcgccgtccg caagtgcttt tttcggaatg
     4501 tctcgcatcg gtatggaagt aacaccatcc gggacatggc tcacttatac cggcgccatc
     4561 aagctggacg acaaagatcc aaatttcaaa gatcaggtga ttctcttgaa taaacacata
     4621 gacgcgtata agacgtttcc acccaccgaa cccaagaagg acaaaaagaa aaaagctgat
     4681 gaaacacaag cgttgcccca gcgacagaag aagcagcaaa ccgtcaccct cctgccagcc
     4741 gctgatctcg atgacttctc caagcaactt caacagtcca tgagctcagc cgattctact
     4801 caggcgctcg aaggcggcgg gggatggagc catccacaat tcgagaaagg ctacccatac
     4861 gatgtgcctg actatgctgg caagttgtct gaatcagaga ttaggtttgg actgaaaacg
     4921 gaggtgatgg gccaacatct tatctatcac gatgttttgt ccagcacaca aaagacagcc
     4981 catgaattgg caaataacaa tgcccccgag ggtaccctcg tggttgcaga taaacagaca
     5041 gccggtaggg gcgggatgag ccgagtgtgg cattctcaag aaggaaacgg agtatggatg
     5101 agtttgatat tgcgcccgga cattccgctc caaaagacgc cccaacttac cttgctggca
     5161 gctgtagcgg tggttcaggg aatagaagag gccgcgggca tacagactga tataaagtgg
     5221 ccgaacgaca tactcattaa cgggaaaaaa acagtaggga tacttaccga aatgcaagct
     5281 gaggaggatc gagtgcgctc cgtgattatt ggtattggca ttaatgtaaa tcagcaaccc
     5341 aatgatttcc ccgatgagct caaggacatt gcgacgagtc tgtcccaggc agctggggaa
     5401 aagatcgaca gggcaggtgt aatccagcat atcttgcttt gtttcgaaaa gcgataccga
     5461 gactacatga cccacggttt cacgcccatc aagctcttgt gggagtcata cgccctcggt
     5521 attggcacga acatgagggc gagaactctc aacgggacat tttacggtaa ggcgttgggt
     5581 attgacgacg aaggggtact tttgttggaa actaatgaag gcattaagaa gatatacagc
     5641 gcggacatca gccttaggtg accgcagttt gaaaagtaag gatcccgccc ctctccctcc
     5701 ccccccccta acgttactgg ccgaagccgc ttggaataag gccggtgtgc gtttgtctat
     5761 atgttatttt ccaccatatt gccgtctttt ggcaatgtga gggcccggaa acctggccct
     5821 gtcttcttga cgagcattcc taggggtctt tcccctctcg ccaaaggaat gcaaggtctg
     5881 ttgaatgtcg tgaaggaagc agttcctctg gaagcttctt gaagacaaac aacgtctgta
     5941 gcgacccttt gcaggcagcg gaacccccca cctggcgaca ggtgcctctg cggccaaaag
     6001 ccacgtgtat aagatacacc tgcaaaggcg gcacaacccc agtgccacgt tgtgagttgg
     6061 atagttgtgg aaagagtcaa atggctctcc tcaagcgtat tcaacaaggg gctgaaggat
     6121 gcccagaagg taccccattg tatgggatct gatctggggc ctcggtgcac atgctttaca
     6181 tgtgtttagt cgaggttaaa aaaacgtcta ggccccccga accacgggga cgtggttttc
     6241 ctttgaaaaa cacgatgata agcttgccac aacccacaag gagacgacct tccatgaccg
     6301 agtacaagcc cacggtgcgc ctcgccaccc gcgacgacgt cccccgggcc gtacgcaccc
     6361 tcgccgccgc gttcgccgac taccccgcca cgcgccacac cgtcgacccg gaccgccaca
     6421 tcgagcgggt caccgagctg caagaactct tcctcacgcg cgtcgggctc gacatcggca
     6481 aggtgtgggt cgcggacgac ggcgccgcgg tggcggtctg gaccacgccg gagagcgtcg
     6541 aagcgggggc ggtgttcgcc gagatcggcc cgcgcatggc cgagttgagc ggttcccggc
     6601 tggccgcgca gcaacagatg gaaggcctcc tggcgccgca ccggcccaag gagcccgcgt
     6661 ggttcctggc caccgtcggc gtctcgcccg accaccaggg caagggtctg ggcagcgccg
     6721 tcgtgctccc cggagtggag gcggccgagc gcgccggggt gcccgccttc ctggagacct
     6781 ccgcgccccg caacctcccc ttctacgagc ggctcggctt caccgtcacc gccgacgtcg
     6841 aggtgcccga aggaccgcgc acctggtgca tgacccgcaa gcccggtgcc tagacgcgtc
     6901 tggaacaatc aacctctgga ttacaaaatt tgtgaaagat tgactggtat tcttaactat
     6961 gttgctcctt ttacgctatg tggatacgct gctttaatgc ctttgtatca tgctattgct
     7021 tcccgtatgg ctttcatttt ctcctccttg tataaatcct ggttgctgtc tctttatgag
     7081 gagttgtggc ccgttgtcag gcaacgtggc gtggtgtgca ctgtgtttgc tgacgcaacc
     7141 cccactggtt ggggcattgc caccacctgt cagctccttt ccgggacttt cgctttcccc
     7201 ctccctattg ccacggcgga actcatcgcc gcctgccttg cccgctgctg gacaggggct
     7261 cggctgttgg gcactgacaa ttccgtggtg ttgtcgggga agctgacgtc ctttccatgg
     7321 ctgctcgcct gtgttgccac ctggattctg cgcgggacgt ccttctgcta cgtcccttcg
     7381 gccctcaatc cagcggacct tccttcccgc ggcctgctgc cggctctgcg gcctcttccg
     7441 cgtcttcgcc ttcgccctca gacgagtcgg atctcccttt gggccgcctc cccgcctgga
     7501 attaattctg cagtcgagac ctagaaaaac atggagcaat cacaagtagc aatacagcag
     7561 ctaccaatgc tgattgtgcc tggctagaag cacaagagga ggaggaggtg ggttttccag
     7621 tcacacctca ggtaccttta agaccaatga cttacaaggc agctgtagat cttagccact
     7681 ttttaaaaga aaagagggga ctggaagggc taattcactc ccaacgaaga caagatatcc
     7741 ttgatctgtg gatctaccac acacaaggct acttccctga ttagcagaac tacacaccag
     7801 ggccaggggt cagatatcca ctgacctttg gatggtgcta caagctagta ccagttgagc
     7861 cagataaggt agaagaggcc aataaaggag agaacaccag cttgttacac cctgtgagcc
     7921 tgcatgggat ggatgacccg gagagagaag tgttagagtg gaggtttgac agccgcctag
     7981 catttcatca cgtggcccga gagctgcatc cggagtactt caagaactgc tgatatcgag
     8041 cttgctacaa gggactttcc gctggggact ttccagggag gcgtggcctg ggcgggactg
     8101 gggagtggcg agccctcaga tcctgcatat aagcagctgc tttttgcctg tactgggtct
     8161 ctctggttag accagatctg agcctgggag ctctctggct aactagggaa cccactgctt
     8221 aagcctcaat aaagcttgcc ttgagtgctt caagtagtgt gtgcccgtct gttgtgtgac
     8281 tctggtaact agagatccct cagacccttt tagtcagtgt ggaaaatctc tagcagtagt
     8341 agttcatgtc atcttattat tcagtattta taacttgcaa agaaatgaat atcagagagt
     8401 gagaggcctt gacattgcta gcgtttaccg tcgacctcta gctagagctt ggcgtaatca
     8461 tggtcatagc tgtttcctgt gtgaaattgt tatccgctca caattccaca caacatacga
     8521 gccggaagca taaagtgtaa agcctggggt gcctaatgag tgagctaact cacattaatt
     8581 gcgttgcgct cactgcccgc tttccagtcg ggaaacctgt cgtgccagct gcattaatga
     8641 atcggccaac gcgcggggag aggcggtttg cgtattgggc gctcttccgc ttcctcgctc
     8701 actgactcgc tgcgctcggt cgttcggctg cggcgagcgg tatcagctca ctcaaaggcg
     8761 gtaatacggt tatccacaga atcaggggat aacgcaggaa agaacatgtg agcaaaaggc
     8821 cagcaaaagg ccaggaaccg taaaaaggcc gcgttgctgg cgtttttcca taggctccgc
     8881 ccccctgacg agcatcacaa aaatcgacgc tcaagtcaga ggtggcgaaa cccgacagga
     8941 ctataaagat accaggcgtt tccccctgga agctccctcg tgcgctctcc tgttccgacc
     9001 ctgccgctta ccggatacct gtccgccttt ctcccttcgg gaagcgtggc gctttctcat
     9061 agctcacgct gtaggtatct cagttcggtg taggtcgttc gctccaagct gggctgtgtg
     9121 cacgaacccc ccgttcagcc cgaccgctgc gccttatccg gtaactatcg tcttgagtcc
     9181 aacccggtaa gacacgactt atcgccactg gcagcagcca ctggtaacag gattagcaga
     9241 gcgaggtatg taggcggtgc tacagagttc ttgaagtggt ggcctaacta cggctacact
     9301 agaagaacag tatttggtat ctgcgctctg ctgaagccag ttaccttcgg aaaaagagtt
     9361 ggtagctctt gatccggcaa acaaaccacc gctggtagcg gtggtttttt tgtttgcaag
     9421 cagcagatta cgcgcagaaa aaaaggatct caagaagatc ctttgatctt ttctacgggg
     9481 tctgacgctc agtggaacga aaactcacgt taagggattt tggtcatgag attatcaaaa
     9541 aggatcttca cctagatcct tttaaattaa aaatgaagtt ttaaatcaat ctaaagtata
     9601 tatgagtaaa cttggtctga cagttaccaa tgcttaatca gtgaggcacc tatctcagcg
     9661 atctgtctat ttcgttcatc catagttgcc tgactccccg tcgtgtagat aactacgata
     9721 cgggagggct taccatctgg ccccagtgct gcaatgatac cgcgagaccc acgctcaccg
     9781 gctccagatt tatcagcaat aaaccagcca gccggaaggg ccgagcgcag aagtggtcct
     9841 gcaactttat ccgcctccat ccagtctatt aattgttgcc gggaagctag agtaagtagt
     9901 tcgccagtta atagtttgcg caacgttgtt gccattgcta caggcatcgt ggtgtcacgc
     9961 tcgtcgtttg gtatggcttc attcagctcc ggttcccaac gatcaaggcg agttacatga
    10021 tcccccatgt tgtgcaaaaa agcggttagc tccttcggtc ctccgatcgt tgtcagaagt
    10081 aagttggccg cagtgttatc actcatggtt atggcagcac tgcataattc tcttactgtc
    10141 atgccatccg taagatgctt ttctgtgact ggtgagtact caaccaagtc attctgagaa
    10201 tagtgtatgc ggcgaccgag ttgctcttgc ccggcgtcaa tacgggataa taccgcgcca
    10261 catagcagaa ctttaaaagt gctcatcatt ggaaaacgtt cttcggggcg aaaactctca
    10321 aggatcttac cgctgttgag atccagttcg atgtaaccca ctcgtgcacc caactgatct
    10381 tcagcatctt ttactttcac cagcgtttct gggtgagcaa aaacaggaag gcaaaatgcc
    10441 gcaaaaaagg gaataagggc gacacggaaa tgttgaatac tcatactctt cctttttcaa
    10501 tattattgaa gcatttatca gggttattgt ctcatgagcg gatacatatt tgaatgtatt
    10561 tagaaaaata aacaaatagg ggttccgcgc acatttcccc gaaaagtgcc acctgacgtc
    10621 gacggatcgg gagatcaact tgtttattgc agcttataat ggttacaaat aaagcaatag
    10681 catcacaaat ttcacaaata aagcattttt ttcactgcat tctagttgtg gtttgtccaa
    10741 actcatcaat gtatcttatc atgtctggat caactggata actcaagcta accaaaatca
    10801 tcccaaactt cccaccccat accctattac cactgccaat tacctgtggt ttcatttact
    10861 ctaaacctgt gattcctctg aattattttc attttaaaga aattgtattt gttaaatatg
    10921 tactacaaac ttagtagt
//
