[The description below was written by a language model from this plasmid's Addgene catalogue record and the feature table of its GenBank file.]
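Description:
SARS_COV2_N_HA_BASU is a 10.9 kb HIV-1-based lentiviral transfer plasmid for mammalian expression of the SARS-CoV-2 nucleocapsid (N) protein together with an HA tag and BASU, a biotin ligase used for proximity labelling. It is propagated in E. coli through a high-copy ColE1/pUC-type origin with ampicillin selection (AmpR under its own promoter), and the record lists a recombination-tolerant strain as host, as is usual for plasmids with repeated LTRs. Both flanking repeats are annotated as full-length 634 bp HIV-1 LTRs, so the table gives no sign of a self-inactivating deletion. Between them lie the Psi packaging signal, the Rev response element for Rev-dependent nuclear export of the genomic RNA, and the cPPT/CTS, which aids nuclear import in transduced cells.

The expression cassette is driven by the constitutive human EF-1-alpha promoter with its intron A. The N and BASU coding regions are not annotated themselves. The unannotated stretch between the promoter and the Strep-Tag II and HA tags presumably holds N, and the gap between HA and the IRES presumably holds BASU, which would give an N–Strep–HA–BASU fusion, but this order is inferred from spacing rather than stated. An EMCV IRES then allows translation of puromycin N-acetyltransferase from the same transcript, so puromycin-resistant cells should also express the fusion. A WPRE downstream enhances transcript stability and expression.

The associated publication title indicates that the construct belongs to a set used to map the proximal host proteomes of SARS-CoV-2 proteins. In such work, biotinylated neighbours of the bait are captured for identification, while the HA and Strep tags allow detection or purification of the bait itself.
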