Addgene plasmid #153989: SARS_COV2_N_HA_BASU
Purpose: Express N gene along with HA and BASU
Depositing lab: Paul Khavari. Depositing organization: Stanford University. Publication: The proximal proteome of 17 SARS-CoV-2 proteins links to disrupted antiviral signaling and host translation. Meyers JM, Ramanathan M, Shanderson RL, Beck A, Donohue L, Ferguson I, Guo MG, Rao DS, Miao W, Reynolds D, Yang X, Zhao Y, Yang YY, Blish C, Wang Y, Khavari PA. PLoS Pathog. 2021 Oct 1;17(10):e1009412. doi: 10.1371/journal.ppat.1009412. PubMed 34597346.
Backbone
  Vector backbone: EF1-alpha-promoter
  Vector type: Mammalian Expression, Lentiviral
Growth in bacteria
  Bacterial resistance: Ampicillin, 100 μg/mL
  Growth temperature: 37°C
  Growth strain: NEB Stable
  Copy number: High Copy
Gene/Insert
  Gene/Insert name: SARS-CoV-2 N (nucleocapsid) (alt names: nucleocapsid phosphoprotein; N protein)
  Species: Severe acute respiratory syndrome coronavirus 2
  Entrez Gene: N (a.k.a. GU280_gp10)
  Cloning method: Restriction Enzyme; 5′ cloning site Unknown (unknown if destroyed); 3′ cloning site Unknown (unknown if destroyed)
  Sequencing primers: 5′ EF1a-F
Terms and licenses: Academic/Nonprofit Terms; Industry Terms: Not Available to Industry
How to cite: SARS_COV2_N_HA_BASU was a gift from Paul Khavari (Addgene plasmid # 153989 ; http://n2t.net/addgene:153989 ; RRID:Addgene_153989)
